Addgene plasmid #156622: pD649-HAsp-TNFRSF10C-Fc(DAPA)-AviTag-6xHis
Purpose: Mammalian expression of cell-surface protein extracellular domain fused to Fc(DAPA)-Avi-6xHis. Protein is secreted from cells.
Depositing lab: Chris Garcia. Depositing organization: Stanford University. Publication: A Human IgSF Cell-Surface Interactome Reveals a Complex Network of Protein-Protein Interactions. Wojtowicz WM, Vielmetter J, Fernandes RA, Siepe DH, Eastman CL, Chisholm GB, Cox S, Klock H, Anderson PW, Rue SM, Miller JJ, Glaser SM, Bragstad ML, Vance J, Lam AW, Lesley SA, Zinn K, Garcia KC. Cell. 2020 Aug 20;182(4):1027-1043.e17. doi: 10.1016/j.cell.2020.07.025. PubMed 32822567.
Backbone
  Vector backbone: pD649
  Backbone size w/o insert (bp): 6106
  Vector type: Mammalian Expression
Growth in bacteria
  Bacterial resistance: Ampicillin, 100 μg/mL
  Growth temperature: 37°C
  Growth strain: DH5alpha
  Copy number: High Copy
Gene/Insert
  Gene/Insert name: TNFRSF10C (alt name: TR10C)
  Species: H. sapiens (human)
  Insert size (bp): 621
  Mutation: Fc region of human IgG contains D265A and P329A mutations (DAPA)
  Entrez Gene: TNFRSF10C (a.k.a. CD263, DCR1, DCR1-TNFR, LIT, TRAIL-R3, TRAILR3, TRID)
  Promoter: CMV/SP6
  Tag / fusion protein: Fc(DAPA)-AviTag-6xHis (C terminal on backbone)
  Cloning method: Restriction Enzyme; 5′ cloning site GCGGCCGC (not destroyed); 3′ cloning site GGCGCGCC (not destroyed)
  Sequencing primers: 5′ ATTTAGGTGACACTATAG; 3′ CACGTACCAGTTGAACTTCACC
Resource information
  A portion of this plasmid was derived from a plasmid made by: synthesis by ThermoFisher
Terms and licenses: Academic/Nonprofit Terms; Industry Terms: Not Available to Industry
Depositor comments: Some plasmids in this collection may have an IS4-like element ISVsa5 family transposase upstream of the CMV promoter.
How to cite: pD649-HAsp-TNFRSF10C-Fc(DAPA)-AviTag-6xHis was a gift from Chris Garcia (Addgene plasmid # 156622 ; http://n2t.net/addgene:156622 ; RRID:Addgene_156622)
