[The description below was written by a language model from this plasmid's Addgene catalogue record and pLannotate feature annotations shown in this document.]
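Description:
pD649-HAsp-TNFRSF10C-Fc(DAPA)-AviTag-6xHis is a mammalian expression plasmid built on the pD649 backbone for producing the extracellular domain of human TNFRSF10C (TRAIL-R3/DcR1, a TRAIL decoy receptor lacking a death domain) as a secreted Fc fusion protein. In bacteria it is maintained at high copy from a ColE1/pUC-type origin and selected with ampicillin through a complete β-lactamase gene. The short annotated pieces of KanR, lacZα, the rrnB terminator and f1 ori appear to be backbone remnants rather than functional parts.

Expression is driven by the CMV enhancer and immediate early promoter, followed by a fragment of CMV intron A and an SP6 promoter, which could support in vitro transcription and serves as a sequencing primer site. The reading frame opens with a secretion signal: the plasmid name indicates an HA signal peptide, although the automated annotation matched this short stretch to a mouse IgH signal sequence fragment. The 621 bp TNFRSF10C ectodomain sits between preserved NotI and AscI sites and is joined at its C terminus to a human IgG1 Fc region carrying the D265A and P329A (DAPA) mutations, generally used to reduce Fc effector binding. After the Fc come an AviTag for site-specific biotinylation by BirA and a 6xHis tag for metal-affinity purification; these tags are listed in the catalogue entry but not picked up in the feature table. A bGH polyadenylation signal terminates the transcript.

A separate SV40 promoter/EM7 cassette with a puromycin N-acetyltransferase gene and SV40 poly(A) signal could allow puromycin selection of transfected mammalian cells. The plasmid belongs to a collection used to map human cell-surface protein interactions. The depositor notes that some members may carry an IS4-like transposase insertion upstream of the CMV promoter; none is annotated here.
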