Features (pLannotate 1.2.2; 21 found; start..end, strand, type, name):
    119..143     -  CDS            KanR (fragment): aminoglycoside phosphotransferase; aph(3')-Ia; confers resistance to kanamycin
    254..842     +  rep_origin     ori: high-copy-number ColE1/pMB1/pBR322/pUC origin of replication
   1067..1084    +  terminator     rrnB T2 terminator (fragment): transcription terminator T2 from the E. coli rrnB gene
   1109..1128    -  CDS            lacZα (fragment): LacZα fragment of β-galactosidase; lacZ fragment
   1584..1600    +  protein_bind   lac operator: The lac repressor binds to the lac operator to inhibit transcription in E. coli. This inhibition can be relieved by adding lactose or isopropyl-β-D-thiogalactopyranoside (IPTG). lac repressor encoded by lacI
   1843..2146    +  enhancer       CMV enhancer: human cytomegalovirus immediate early enhancer
   2147..2350    +  promoter       CMV promoter: human cytomegalovirus (CMV) immediate early promoter
   2486..2529    +  intron         CMV intron (fragment): modified intron A from human cytomegalovirus
   2581..2599    +  promoter       SP6 promoter: promoter for bacteriophage SP6 RNA polymerase
   2603..2640    +  CDS            IgH signal sequence (fragment): signal sequence from the mouse immunoglobulin heavy chain variable region
   2689..3198    +  CDS            TNFRSF10C (fragment): TR10C_HUMAN - Also known as DCR1, LIT, TRAILR3, TRID. Experimental evidence at protein level: Swiss-Prot protein existence level 1. Receptor for the cytotoxic ligand TRAIL. Lacks a cytoplasmic death domain and hence is not capable of inducing apoptosis. May protect cells against TRAIL mediated apoptosis by competing with TRAIL- R1 and R2 for binding to the ligand. From Homo sapiens (Human).
   3385..4062    +  CDS            IGHG1 (fragment): IGHG1_HUMAN - Experimental evidence at protein level: Swiss-Prot protein existence level 1. Constant region of immunoglobulin heavy chains. Immunoglobulins, also known as antibodies, are membrane-bound or secreted glycoproteins produced by B lymphocytes. In the recognition phase of humoral immunity, the membrane-bound immunoglobulins serve as receptors which, upon binding of a specific antigen, trigger the clonal expansion and differentiation of B lymphocytes into immunoglobulins- secreting plasma cells. Secreted immunoglobulins mediate the effector phase of humoral immunity, which results in
   4277..4388    +  polyA_signal   bGH poly(A) signal: bovine growth hormone polyadenylation signal
   4389..4497    +  rep_origin     f1 ori (fragment): f1 bacteriophage origin of replication; arrow indicates direction of (+) strand synthesis
   4511..4840    +  promoter       SV40 promoter: SV40 enhancer and early promoter
   4888..4935    +  promoter       EM7 promoter: synthetic bacterial promoter&nbsp
   4954..5553    +  CDS            PuroR (fragment): puromycin N-acetyltransferase; pac from Streptomyces; confers resistance to puromycin
   5563..5688    +  CDS            ble (fragment): BLE_KLEPN - Experimental evidence at protein level: Swiss-Prot protein existence level 1. Binding protein with a strong affinity to the bleomycin family of antibiotics. Binds to CL990; an antimitotic-antibiotic compound. From Klebsiella pneumoniae.
   5683..5804    +  polyA_signal   SV40 poly(A) signal: SV40 polyadenylation signal
   5857..6717    -  CDS            AmpR: β-lactamase; bla; confers resistance to ampicillin, carbenicillin, and related antibiotics
   6720..89      -  promoter       AmpR promoter (fragment) (across the origin): bla
>Addgene plasmid #156622 | pD649-HAsp-TNFRSF10C-Fc(DAPA)-AviTag-6xHis | addgene full sequence | sequence record 426832 | Addgene NGS Result
TTTCAATATTATTGAAGCATTTATCAGGGTTATTGTCTCATGAGCGGATACATATTTGAATGTATTTAGA
AAAATAAACAAATAGGGGTCAGTGTTACAACCAATTAACCAATTCTGAACATTATCGCGAGCCCATTTAT
ACCTGAATATGGCTCATAACACCCCTTGCTCATGACCAAAATCCCTTAACGTGAGTTACGCGCGCGTCGT
TCCACTGAGCGTCAGACCCCGTAGAAAAGATCAAAGGATCTTCTTGAGATCCTTTTTTTCTGCGCGTAAT
CTGCTGCTTGCAAACAAAAAAACCACCGCTACCAGCGGTGGTTTGTTTGCCGGATCAAGAGCTACCAACT
CTTTTTCCGAAGGTAACTGGCTTCAGCAGAGCGCAGATACCAAATACTGTTCTTCTAGTGTAGCCGTAGT
TAGCCCACCACTTCAAGAACTCTGTAGCACCGCCTACATACCTCGCTCTGCTAATCCTGTTACCAGTGGC
TGCTGCCAGTGGCGATAAGTCGTGTCTTACCGGGTTGGACTCAAGACGATAGTTACCGGATAAGGCGCAG
CGGTCGGGCTGAACGGGGGGTTCGTGCACACAGCCCAGCTTGGAGCGAACGACCTACACCGAACTGAGAT
ACCTACAGCGTGAGCTATGAGAAAGCGCCACGCTTCCCGAAGGGAGAAAGGCGGACAGGTATCCGGTAAG
CGGCAGGGTCGGAACAGGAGAGCGCACGAGGGAGCTTCCAGGGGGAAACGCCTGGTATCTTTATAGTCCT
GTCGGGTTTCGCCACCTCTGACTTGAGCGTCGATTTTTGTGATGCTCGTCAGGGGGGCGGAGCCTATGGA
AAAACGCCAGCAACGCGGCCTTTTTACGGTTCCTGGCCTTTTGCTGGCCTTTTGCTCACATGTTCTTTCC
TGCGTTATCCCCTGATTCTGTGGATAACCGTATTACCGCCTTTGAGTGAGCTGATACCGCTCGCCGCAGC
CGAACGACCGAGCGCAGCGAGTCAGTGAGCGAGGAAGCGGAAGGCGAGAGTAGGGAACTGCCAGGCATCA
AACTAAGCAGAAGGCCCCTGACGGATGGCCTTTTTGCGTTTCTACAAACTCTTTCTGTGTTGTAAAACGA
CGGCCAGTCTTAAGCTCGGGCCCCCTGGGCGGTTCTGATAACGAGTAATCGTTAATCCGCAAATAACGTA
AAAACCCGCTTCGGCGGGTTTTTTTATGGGGGGAGTTTAGGGAAAGAGCATTTGTCAGAATATTTAAGGG
CGCCTGTCACTTTGCTTGATATATGAGAATTATTTAACCTTATAAATGAGAAAAAAGCAACGCACTTTAA
ATAAGATACGTTGCTTTTTCGATTGATGAACACCTATAATTAAACTATTCATCTATTATTTATGATTTTT
TGTATATACAATATTTCTAGTTTGTTAAAGAGAATTAAGAAAATAAATCTCGAAAATAATAAAGGGAAAA
TCAGTTTTTGATATCAAAATTATACATGTCAACGATAATACAAAATATAATACAAACTATAAGATGTTAT
CAGTATTTATTATCATTTAGAATAAATTTTGTGTCGCCCTTAATTGTGAGCGGATAACAATTACGAGCTT
CATGCACAGTGGCGTTGACTCAATATTGGCCATTAGCCATATTATTCATTGGTTATATAGCATAAATCAA
TATTGGCTATTGGCCATTGCATACGTTGTATCTATATCATAATATGTACATTTATATTGGCTCATGTCCA
ATATGACCGCCATGTTGGCATTGATTATTGACTAGTTATTAATAGTAATCAATTACGGGGTCATTAGTTC
ATAGCCCATATATGGAGTTCCGCGTTACATAACTTACGGTAAATGGCCCGCCTGGCTGACCGCCCAACGA
CCCCCGCCCATTGACGTCAATAATGACGTATGTTCCCATAGTAACGCCAATAGGGACTTTCCATTGACGT
CAATGGGTGGAGTATTTACGGTAAACTGCCCACTTGGCAGTACATCAAGTGTATCATATGCCAAGTACGC
CCCCTATTGACGTCAATGACGGTAAATGGCCCGCCTGGCATTATGCCCAGTACATGACCTTATGGGACTT
TCCTACTTGGCAGTACATCTACGTATTAGTCATCGCTATTACCATGGTGATGCGGTTTTGGCAGTACATC
AATGGGCGTGGATAGCGGTTTGACTCACGGGGATTTCCAAGTCTCCACCCCATTGACGTCAATGGGAGTT
TGTTTTGGCACCAAAATCAACGGGACTTTCCAAAATGTCGTAACAACTCCGCCCCATTGACGCAAATGGG
CGGTAGGCGTGTACGGTGGGAGGTCTATATAAGCAGAGCTCGTTTAGTGAACCGTCAGATCGCCTGGAGA
CGCCATCCACGCTGTTTTGACCTCCATAGAAGACACCGGGACCGATCCAGCCTCCGCGGCCGGGAACGGT
GCATTGGAACGCGGATTCCCCGTGCCAAGAGTGACGTAAGTACCGCCTATAGAGTCTATAGGCCCACCCC
CTTGGCTTCGTTAGAACGCGGCTACAATTAATACATAACCTTATGTATCATACACATACGATTTAGGTGA
CACTATAGAATAACATCCACTTTGCCTTTCTCTCCACAGGTGTCCACTCCCAGGTCCAACTGCACCTCGG
TTCTATCGAAAACGCGCCTGCTAGCGCCACCATGAAGACCATCATTGCCCTGAGCTACATCTTCTGCCTG
GTGTTCGCTGCGGCCGCCACAACAGCCAGACAAGAAGAAGTGCCTCAGCAGACAGTGGCCCCTCAGCAGC
AGAGACACAGCTTCAAGGGCGAAGAGTGTCCTGCCGGCTCTCACAGATCTGAGCATACCGGCGCCTGCAA
TCCTTGTACCGAAGGCGTGGACTACACCAACGCCAGCAACAACGAGCCTAGCTGCTTTCCCTGTACCGTG
TGCAAGAGCGACCAGAAGCACAAGAGCAGCTGCACCATGACCAGAGACACCGTGTGCCAGTGCAAAGAGG
GCACCTTCAGAAACGAGAACAGCCCCGAGATGTGCCGGAAGTGCAGTAGATGTCCTAGCGGCGAGGTCCA
GGTGTCCAATTGCACCAGCTGGGACGACATCCAGTGCGTGGAAGAGTTTGGAGCCAACGCCACAGTGGAA
ACACCAGCCGCCGAGGAAACCATGAACACAAGCCCTGGAACACCCGCTCCAGCCGCTGAAGAGACAATGA
ATACCTCTCCAGGCACTCCTGCTCCAGCTGCCGAAGAAACTATGACAACATCCCCAGGCACACCAGCACC
GGCTGCAGAGGAAACAATGACCACTTCTCCCGGAACTCCAGCTCCTGCCGCTGAGGAAACTATGATTACT
AGCCCCGGTGGCGCGCCGGGCGGCGACAAGACCCACACCTGCCCCCCCTGCCCAGCTCCAGAACTGCTGG
GAGGGCCTTCCGTGTTCCTGTTCCCCCCCAAGCCCAAGGACACCCTGATGATCAGCAGGACCCCCGAGGT
GACCTGCGTGGTGGTGGCCGTGTCCCACGAGGACCCAGAGGTGAAGTTCAACTGGTACGTGGACGGCGTG
GAGGTGCACAACGCCAAGACCAAGCCCAGAGAGGAGCAGTACAACAGCACCTACAGGGTGGTGTCCGTGC
TGACCGTGCTGCACCAGGACTGGCTGAACGGCAAAGAATACAAGTGCAAAGTCTCCAACAAGGCCCTGGC
TGCCCCAATCGAAAAGACAATCAGCAAGGCCAAGGGCCAGCCACGGGAGCCCCAGGTGTACACCCTGCCC
CCCAGCCGGGAGGAGATGACCAAGAACCAGGTGTCCCTGACCTGTCTGGTGAAGGGCTTCTACCCCAGCG
ATATCGCCGTGGAGTGGGAGAGCAACGGCCAGCCCGAGAACAACTACAAGACCACCCCCCCAGTGCTGGA
CAGCGACGGCAGCTTCTTCCTGTACAGCAAGCTGACCGTGGACAAGTCCAGGTGGCAGCAGGGCAACGTG
TTCAGCTGCAGCGTGATGCACGAGGCCCTGCACAACCACTACACCCAGAAGTCCCTGAGCCTGAGCCCCG
GCGGCAGCGGTCTTAATGATATTTTCGAGGCTCAGAAGATTGAGTGGCATGAACACCACCACCATCACCA
CTAAGGCCGGCCTGTAGTCACTGGCACAACGCGTTACCCGGTAAGCCAATCGGGTATACACGGTCGTCAT
ACTGCAGACAGGGTTCTTCTACTTTGCAAGATAGTCTTGAGTAGTAAAATAAATAGATAGAGAAAATCAG
CCTCGACTGTGCCTTCTAGTTGCCAGCCATCTGTTGTTTGCCCCTCCCCCGTGCCTTCCTTGACCCTGGA
AGGTGCCACTCCCACTGTCCTTTCCTAATAAAATGAGGAAATTGCATCACAACACTCAACCCTATCTCGG
TCTATTCTTTTGATTTATAAGGGATTTTGCCGATTTCGGCCTATTGGTTAAAAAATGAGCTGATTTAACA
AAAATTTAACGCGAATTAATTCTGTGGAATGTGTGTCAGTTAGGGTGTGGAAAGTCCCCAGGCTCCCCAG
CAGGCAGAAGTATGCAAAGCATGCATCTCAATTAGTCAGCAACCAGGTGTGGAAAGTCCCCAGGCTCCCC
AGCAGGCAGAAGTATGCAAAGCATGCATCTCAATTAGTCAGCAACCATAGTCCCGCCCCTAACTCCGCCC
ATCCCGCCCCTAACTCCGCCCAGTTCCGCCCATTCTCCGCCCCATGGCTGACTAATTTTTTTTATTTATG
CAGAGGCCGAGGCCGCCTCTGCCTCTGAGCTATTCCAGAAGTAGTGAGGAGGCTTTTTTGGAGGCCTAGG
CTTTTGCAAAAAGCTCCCGGGAGCTTGTATATCCATTTTCGGATCTGATCAGCACGTGTTGACAATTAAT
CATCGGCATAGTATATCGGCATAGTATAATACGACAAGGTGAGGAACTAAACCATGACCGAGTACAAGCC
CACGGTGCGCCTCGCCACCCGCGACGACGTCCCCAGGGCCGTACGCACCCTCGCCGCCGCGTTCGCCGAC
TACCCCGCCACGCGCCACACCGTCGATCCGGACCGCCACATCGAGCGGGTCACCGAGCTGCAAGAACTCT
TCCTCACGCGCGTCGGGCTCGACATCGGCAAGGTGTGGGTCGCGGACGACGGCGCCGCGGTGGCGGTCTG
GACCACGCCGGAGAGCGTCGAAGCGGGGGCGGTGTTCGCCGAGATCGGCCCGCGCATGGCCGAGTTGAGC
GGTTCCCGGCTGGCCGCGCAGCAACAGATGGAAGGCCTCCTGGCGCCGCACCGGCCCAAGGAGCCCGCGT
GGTTCCTGGCCACCGTCGGCGTCTCGCCCGACCACCAGGGCAAGGGTCTGGGCAGCGCCGTCGTGCTCCC
CGGAGTGGAGGCGGCCGAGCGCGCCGGGGTGCCCGCCTTCCTGGAGACATCCGCGCCCCGCAACCTCCCC
TTCTACGAGCGGCTCGGCTTCACCGTCACCGCCGACGTCGAGGTGCCCGAAGGACCGCGCACCTGGTGCA
TGACCCGCAAGCCCGGTGCCTGACACGTGCTACGAGATTTCGATTCCACCGCCGCCTTCTATGAAAGGTT
GGGCTTCGGAATCGTTTTCCGGGACGCCGGCTGGATGATCCTCCAGCGCGGGGATCTCATGCTGGAGTTC
TTCGCCCACCCCAACTTGTTTATTGCAGCTTATAATGGTTACAAATAAAGCAATAGCATCACAAATTTCA
CAAATAAAGCATTTTTTTCACTGCATTCTAGTTGTGGTTTGTCCAAACTCATCAATGTATCTTATCATGT
CTGTATACCGTCGACCTCTAGCTAGAGCTTGGCGTAATCATGGTCATTACCAATGCTTAATCAGTGAGGC
ACCTATCTCAGCGATCTGTCTATTTCGTTCATCCATAGTTGCCTGACTCCCCGTCGTGTAGATAACTACG
ATACGGGAGGGCTTACCATCTGGCCCCAGCGCTGCGATGATACCGCGAGAACCACGCTCACCGGCTCCGG
ATTTATCAGCAATAAACCAGCCAGCCGGAAGGGCCGAGCGCAGAAGTGGTCCTGCAACTTTATCCGCCTC
CATCCAGTCTATTAATTGTTGCCGGGAAGCTAGAGTAAGTAGTTCGCCAGTTAATAGTTTGCGCAACGTT
GTTGCCATCGCTACAGGCATCGTGGTGTCACGCTCGTCGTTTGGTATGGCTTCATTCAGCTCCGGTTCCC
AACGATCAAGGCGAGTTACATGATCCCCCATGTTGTGCAAAAAAGCGGTTAGCTCCTTCGGTCCTCCGAT
CGTTGTCAGAAGTAAGTTGGCCGCAGTGTTATCACTCATGGTTATGGCAGCACTGCATAATTCTCTTACT
GTCATGCCATCCGTAAGATGCTTTTCTGTGACTGGTGAGTACTCAACCAAGTCATTCTGAGAATAGTGTA
TGCGGCGACCGAGTTGCTCTTGCCCGGCGTCAATACGGGATAATACCGCGCCACATAGCAGAACTTTAAA
AGTGCTCATCATTGGAAAACGTTCTTCGGGGCGAAAACTCTCAAGGATCTTACCGCTGTTGAGATCCAGT
TCGATGTAACCCACTCGTGCACCCAACTGATCTTCAGCATCTTTTACTTTCACCAGCGTTTCTGGGTGAG
CAAAAACAGGAAGGCAAAATGCCGCAAAAAAGGGAATAAGGGCGACACGGAAATGTTGAATACTCATATT
CTTCCTT
