>Addgene plasmid #156622 | pD649-HAsp-TNFRSF10C-Fc(DAPA)-AviTag-6xHis | depositor partial sequence | sequence record 302354 | insert (extracellular domain)
ACAACAGCCAGACAAGAAGAAGTGCCTCAGCAGACAGTGGCCCCTCAGCAGCAGAGACACAGCTTCAAGG
GCGAAGAGTGTCCTGCCGGCTCTCACAGATCTGAGCATACCGGCGCCTGCAATCCTTGTACCGAAGGCGT
GGACTACACCAACGCCAGCAACAACGAGCCTAGCTGCTTTCCCTGTACCGTGTGCAAGAGCGACCAGAAG
CACAAGAGCAGCTGCACCATGACCAGAGACACCGTGTGCCAGTGCAAAGAGGGCACCTTCAGAAACGAGA
ACAGCCCCGAGATGTGCCGGAAGTGCAGTAGATGTCCTAGCGGCGAGGTCCAGGTGTCCAATTGCACCAG
CTGGGACGACATCCAGTGCGTGGAAGAGTTTGGAGCCAACGCCACAGTGGAAACACCAGCCGCCGAGGAA
ACCATGAACACAAGCCCTGGAACACCCGCTCCAGCCGCTGAAGAGACAATGAATACCTCTCCAGGCACTC
CTGCTCCAGCTGCCGAAGAAACTATGACAACATCCCCAGGCACACCAGCACCGGCTGCAGAGGAAACAAT
GACCACTTCTCCCGGAACTCCAGCTCCTGCCGCTGAGGAAACTATGATTACTAGCCCCGGT
